>Addgene plasmid #226312 | pJB72 | addgene full sequence | sequence record 449924 | Addgene NGS Result
TCTGATGTTACATTGCACAAGATAAAAATATATCATCATGAACAATAAAACTGTCTGCTTACATAAACAG
TAATACAAGGGGTGTTATGAGCCATATTCAACGGGAAACGTCTTGCTCGAGGCCGCGATTAAATTCCAAC
ATGGATGCTGATTTATATGGGTATAAATGGGCTCGCGATAATGTCGGGCAATCAGGTGCGACAATCTATC
GATTGTATGGGAAGCCCGATGCGCCAGAGTTGTTTCTGAAACATGGCAAAGGTAGCGTTGCCAATGATGT
TACAGATGAGATGGTCAGACTAAACTGGCTGACGGAATTTATGCCTCTTCCGACCATCAAGCATTTTATC
CGTACTCCTGATGATGCATGGTTACTCACCACTGCGATCCCCGGGAAAACAGCATTCCAGGTATTAGAAG
AATATCCTGATTCAGGTGAAAATATTGTTGATGCGCTGGCAGTGTTCCTGCGCCGGTTGCATTCGATTCC
TGTTTGTAATTGTCCTTTTAACAGCGATCGCGTATTTCGACTCGCTCAGGCGCAATCACGAATGAATAAC
GGTTTGGTTGATGCGAGTGATTTTGATGACGAGCGTAATGGCTGGCCTGTTGAACAAGTCTGGAAAGAAA
TGCATAAGCTTTTGCCATTCTCACCGGATTCAGTCGTCACTCATGGTGATTTCTCACTTGATAACCTTAT
TTTTGACGAGGGGAAATTAATAGGTTGTATTGATGTTGGACGAGTCGGAATCGCAGACCGATACCAGGAT
CTTGCCATCCTATGGAACTGCCTCGGTGAGTTTTCTCCTTCATTACAGAAACGGCTTTTTCAAAAATATG
GTATTGATAATCCTGATATGAATAAATTGCAGTTTCATTTGATGCTCGATGAGTTTTTCTAATCAGAATT
GGTTAATTGGTTGTAACACTGGCAGAGCATTACGCTGACTTGACGGGACGGCGGCTTTGTTGAATAAATC
GAACTTTTGCTGAGTTGAAGGATCAGATCACGCATCTTCCCCTTACAGACAAGCTGTGACCGCCTCCGGG
AGCTGCATGTGTCAGAGGTTTTCACCGTCATCACCGAAACGCGCGAGGCAGCAGATCAATTCGCGCGCGA
AGGCGAAGCGGCATGCATTTACGTTGACACCATCGAATGGTGCAAAACCTTTCGCGGTATGGCATGATAG
CGCCCGGAAGAGAGTCAATTCAGGGTGGTGAATGTGAAACCAGTAACGTTATACGATGTCGCAGAGTATG
CCGGTGTCTCTTATCAGACCGTTTCCCGCGTGGTGAACCAGGCCAGCCACGTTTCTGCGAAAACGCGGGA
AAAAGTGGAAGCGGCGATGGCGGAGCTGAATTACATTCCCAACCGCGTGGCACAACAACTGGCGGGCAAA
CAGTCGTTGCTGATTGGCGTTGCCACCTCCAGTCTGGCCCTGCACGCGCCGTCGCAAATTGTCGCGGCGA
TTAAATCTCGCGCCGATCAACTGGGTGCCAGCGTGGTGGTGTCGATGGTAGAACGAAGCGGCGTCGAAGC
CTGTAAAGCGGCGGTGCACAATCTTCTCGCGCAACGCGTCAGTGGGCTGATCATTAACTATCCGCTGGAT
GACCAGGATGCCATTGCTGTGGAAGCTGCCTGCACTAATGTTCCGGCGTTATTTCTTGATGTCTCTGACC
AGACACCCATCAACAGTATTATTTTCTCCCATGAAGACGGTACGCGACTGGGCGTGGAGCATCTGGTCGC
ATTGGGTCACCAGCAAATCGCGCTGTTAGCGGGCCCATTAAGTTCTGTCTCGGCGCGTCTGCGTCTGGCT
GGCTGGCATAAATATCTCACTCGCAATCAAATTCAGCCGATAGCGGAACGGGAAGGCGACTGGAGTGCCA
TGTCCGGTTTTCAACAAACCATGCAAATGCTGAATGAGGGCATCGTTCCCACTGCGATGCTGGTTGCCAA
CGATCAGATGGCGCTGGGCGCAATGCGCGCCATTACCGAGTCCGGGCTGCGCGTTGGTGCGGATATCTCG
GTAGTGGGATACGACGATACCGAAGACAGCTCATGTTATATCCCGCCGTTAACCACCATCAAACAGGATT
TTCGCCTGCTGGGGCAAACCAGCGTGGACCGCTTGCTGCAACTCTCTCAGGGCCAGGCGGTGAAGGGCAA
TCAGCTGTTGCCCGTGTCACTGGTGAAAAGAAAAACCACCCTGGCGCCCAATACGCAAACCGCCTCTCCC
CGCGCGTTGGCCGATTCATTAATGCAGCTGGCACGACAGGTTTCCCGACTGGAAAGCGGGCAGTGAGCGC
AACGCAATTAATGTAAGTTAGCGCGAATTGATCTGGTTTGACAGCTTATCATCGACTGCACGGTGCACCA
ATGCTTCTGGCGTCAGGCAGCCATCGGAAGCTGTGGTATGGCTGTGCAGGTCGTAAATCACTGCATAATT
CGTGTCGCTCAAGGCGCACTCCCGTTCTGGATAATGTTTTTTGCGCCGACATCATAACGGTTCTGGCAAA
TATTCTGAAATGAGCTGTTGACAATTAATCATCCGGCTCGTATAATGTGTGGAATTGTGAGCGGATAACA
ATTTCACACAGGAAACAGACCATGTCCCCTTCACAGTCAGGAATGAATCCTGCCGACCTGAGCGGACTCT
CTGGCAAGGAACTGGCACGCGCACGCCGCGCTGCACTATCCAAGCAAGGGAAAGCAGCTGTTTCTAATAA
AACGGCTAGCGTAAACCGTAGCACTAAACAGGCGGCATCTTCGATCAATACAAATCAGGTGCGCTCTTCT
GTAAATGAAGTGCCCACTGATTACCAAATGGCGGATCAATTGTGCTCTACGATTGATCATGCTGACTTTG
GTACCGAAAGCAATCGCGTTAGAGATCTCTGCCGTCAACGCAGAGAGGCACTATCAACTATCGGTAAAAA
AGCGGTTAAAACCAACGGCAAGCCGTCGGGTCGCGTTCGACCACAGCAATCAGTGGTTCACAACGACGCA
ATGATCGAAAATGCCGGTGATACTAACCAATCATCGTCCACTTCATTAAATAATGAACTTTCCGAAATCT
GCTCCATAGCAGACGACATGCCGGAGCGTTTTGGTTCACAAGCCAAAACCGTCCGTGATATCTGCCGTGC
ACGCCGTCAAGCGCTCTCTGAGCGTGGAACTCGCGCCGTGCCGCCAAAGCCGCAATCTCAAGGTGGTCCA
GGACGCAATGGCTATCAAATTGATGGATACCTAGATACCGCACTTCATGGCCGCGATGCCGCCAAGCGCC
ACCGTGAAATGCTCTGTCAATACGGCCGCGGCACAGCACCTTCCTGCAAGCCAACAGGCCGTGTCAAAAA
TTCTGTACAGTCGGGCAACGCAGCGCCAAAAAAGGTTGAAACCGGTCACACCCTATCCGGCGGATCTGTT
ACGGGCACGCAAGTGGATCGTAAATCTCATGTGACTGGAAACGAGCCGGGCACTTGCCGAGCAGTCACGG
GCACCGAGGCAGTAGGTACTGAGCAATTCACCTCTTTTTGCAATACCAGCCCCAAGCCAAATGCGACGAA
GGTCAATGTGACCACAACGGCTCGTGGTCGCCCTGTTAGCGGTACGGAAGTTTCACGGACCGAGAAGGTA
ACTGGCAACGAATCCGGTGTCTGCCGTAACGTTACCGGCACCGAATACATGAGTAATGAAGCTCACTTTT
CTCTATGTGGAACAGCCGCAAAGCCTTCACAAGCGGATAAAGTCATGTTCGGCGCCACAGCACGAACGCA
TCAAGTGGTCAGTGGCAGTGATGAATTCAGGCCCTCTTCTGTTACGGGTAACGAATCGGGTGCAAAACGC
ACAATTACCGGCTCGCAGTACGCAGACGAAGGTCTTGCGCGACTCACGATCAACGGAGCACCTGCAAAAG
TAGCCAGAACCCACACCTTTGCGGGCTCTGACGTTACCGGCACGGAAATCGGTCGCTCTACTCGCGTAAC
TGGTGATGAAAGCGGTTCGTGTCGTTCAATCTCAGGCACCGAGTATCTCAGTAACGAGCAATTCCAATCC
TTTTGTGACACAAAACCTCAACGCAGCCCGTTCAAGGTTGGCCAAGATCGCACGAACAAGGGTCAGTCTG
TGACTGGTAACTTGGTTGATCGTTCCGAACTGGTTACAGGTAACGAACCAGGTTCATGCTCTCGGGTTAC
AGGCTCTCAGTATGGCCAAAGCAAAATCTGCGGTGGTGGCGTGGGAAAAGTGCGCTCAATGCGCACCCTT
CGCGGCACCTCAGTATCTGGCCAACAGCTAGATCATGCCCCAAAGATGTCCGGTGACGAGCGCGGCGGGT
GCATGCCCGTCACCGGTAATGAGTACTACGGTCGTGAACATTTCGAACCGTTTTGTACGAGCACCCCAGA
GCCCGAAGCTCAATCAACTGAACAATCATTGACCTGTGAAGGACAAATTATTAGCGGCACTTCAGTTGAC
GCCAGTGATTTGGTCACAGGAAATGAAATCGGTGAACAGCAACTCATCAGCGGTGACGCCTATGTTGGCG
CGCAGCAGACAGGTTGCCTTCCCACTAGTCCACGCTTCAACCAAACTGGCAATGTTCAGTCAATGGGTTT
TAAGAACACCAATCAGCCAGAACAAAACTTTGCACCAGGTGAAGTAATGCCTACTGACTTTAGTATTCAA
ACCCCAGCTCGCTCGGCTCAGAATCGCATTACAGGTAACGACATTGCGCCCTCAGGTCGCATTACAGGCC
CTGGTATGCTGGCAACCGGCTTGATTACAGGAACCCCCGAATTCAGGCACGCTGCGCGCGAGTTGGTTGG
TTCTCCACAACCCATGGCAATGGCCATGGCCAACCGTAATAAGGCTGCTCAAGCACCTGTTGTGCAGCCA
GAAGTGGTTGCAACTCAGGAAAAGCCTGAGTTGGTATGTGCACCAAGAAGCGATCAAATGGATCGTGTGA
GTGGCGAAGGCAAAGAACGTTGCCACATCACTGGCGATGACTGGTCAGTTAACAAGCACATCACCGGTAC
AGCCGGTCAATGGGCGAGTGGTCGCAACCCTTCCATGCGCGGTAATGCGCGTGTGGTCGAAACCAGCGCG
TTTGCCAATCGCAATGTGCCAAAACCTGAAAAGCCGGGCTCCAAGATCACGGGCAGTAGTGGTAATGACA
CCCAAGGTAGTCTGATCACTTACTCCGGCGGCGCGCGCGGTTGAAGCGGTTAAGAGAAGATTTTCAGCCT
GATACAGATTAAATCAGAACGCAGAAGCGGTCTGATAAAACAGAATTTGCCTGGCGGCAGTAGCGCGGTG
GTCCCACCTGACCCCATGCCGAACTCAGAAGTGAAACGCCGTAGCGCCGATGGTAGTGTGGGGTATCCCC
ATGCGAGAGTAGGGAACTGCCAGGCATCAAATAAAACGAAAGGCTCAGTCGAAAGACTGGGCCTTTCGTT
TTATCTGTTGTTTGTCGGTGAACGCTCTCCTGAGTAGGACAAATCCGCCGGGAGCGGATTTGAACGTTGC
GAAGCAACGGCCCGGAGGGTGGCGGGCAGGACGCCCGCCATAAACTGCCAGGCATCAAATTAAGCAGAAG
GCCATCCTGACGGATGGCCTTTTCTGGCTGGATGATGGGGCGATTCAGGCCTGGTATGAGTCAGCAACAC
CTTCTTCACGAGGCAGACCTCAGCGCCCCCCCCCCCCTGCAGGTCGATCTGGTAACCCCAGCGCGGTTGC
TTTGTTCGATCCGCTGGCCGGTAAAACCCCAAGTTATCTATCTGGGAGCTTATCTTTGGGCCTATCGCAG
CAATAGCCTGGATGCGGGGCCGCCGATCGTGGTGTTCGACTATCAAACCGGCCGCAGTGGTCAACATGCC
GCCGAGTTTCTTCAGCACTGGCCAGCCAATGGACCAACCAATGGACCAACCAATGGACCAACCAATGTAC
CAACCAATGGACCAACCAATGGACCAACCAATGGGCAAGGCACCTTGATGGTCGATGACTACAGCGGGTA
CAAAGCCCTGTTCCGTGCGGGCGTGACCGAGCTTGGCTGCTGGGCCCATGCCCGGCGCAAGTTCTTTGAT
CTGCACAAGGCCAGCAATCATCCGGTTGCGCACGAGGCACTGTCGCGGATTGCCCGGTTGTATCTTGCAG
AAGAAGAGGCCCAAGGCATGGACATTGCGGGGCGGATGCAACACCGTGCCCTGCACAGCCTGCCGCAGTT
GCAGGACATGCACCAGTGGCTCAGAAATTGCATCAACGCATATAGCGCTAGCAGCACGCCATAGTGACTG
GCGATGCTGTCGGAATGGACGATATCCCGCAAGAGGCCCGGCAGTACCGGCATAACCAAGCCTATGCCCT
CATGACCAAAATCCCTTAACGTGAGTTTTCGTTCCACTGAGCGTCAGACCCCGTAGAAAAGATCAAAGGA
TCTTCTTGAGATCCTTTTTTTCTGCGCGTAATCTGCTGCTTGCAAACAAAAAAACCACCGCTACCAGCGG
TGGTTTGTTTGCCGGATCAAGAGCTACCAACTCTTTTTCCGAAGGTAACTGGCTTCAGCAGAGCGCAGAT
ACCAAATACTGTCCTTCTAGTGTAGCCGTAGTTAGGCCACCACTTCAAGAACTCTGTAGCACCGCCTACA
TACCTCGCTCTGCTAATCCTGTTACCAGTGGCTGCTGCCAGTGGCGATAAGTCGTGTCTTACCGGGTTGG
ACTCAAGACGATAGTTACCGGATAAGGCGCAGCGGTCGGGCTGAACGGGGGGTTCGTGCACACAGCCCAG
CTTGGAGCGAACGACCTACACCGAACTGAGATACCTACAGCGTGAGCTATGAGAAAGCGCCACGCTTCCC
GAAGGGAGAAAGGCGGACAGGTATCCGGTAAGCGGCAGGGTCGGAACAGGAGAGCGCACGAGGGAGCTTC
CAGGGGGAAACGCCTGGTATCTTTATAGTCCTGTCGGGTTTCGCCACCTCTGACTTGAGCGTCGATTTTT
GTGATGCTCGTCAGGGGGGCGGAGCCTATGGAAAAACGCCAGCAACGCGGCCTTTTTACGGTTCCTGGCC
TTTTGCTGGCCTTTTGCTCACATGTTCTTTCCTGCGTTAGGACCCAACGCTGCCCGAGATGCGCCGCGTG
CGGCTGCTGGAGATGGCGGACGCGATGGATATGTTCTGCCACCTGCGACTCAAACTTCTGATCTGGGATG
GCACGGGGGTGTGGCTCTGTCAGCGCCGGTTGCACCGGGGGCATTTTTATTGGCCAAAGCCCGGGGATGA
TCGGTTTATCATGAGTGCCGAACACTGGCAGTGGCTGACCACCGGGGTTGACTGGCAGAGGCTCTGCGCC
AAGCCACAGGCCCACTGGCAAGTGTGAGATTTTTCAGGATTTCGTCTTGAAAAATCAGCACATGCAGCCT
GGGGTTTGGTATAATCAACCTCATGATTTCAAACGCAGAAACCGGTCATTCATCCCCTGAAACGCCCTCC
GTGGCGTGGCTGATTGCGCAACTGGAACTGCGGGATTCTGAGTTGGCAAAACTTGATGCGGCACTGGTGC
AACGCAATCAAGACATCCGCCATTTAACCCAAAATCTTCATGCCAAAGACATCAAGATCAAGGCACTCAC
CCATGAACTGGCGTATTACCGCCGTATCCGCTTCGGGGCCAAAACCGAGGCCATGAGTGCCGAGCAACTG
CACCTGTTCGAAGACGATCTGGCCGAGGTAGTAAGCTTAGATCGACCTGCAGGGGGGGGGGGAAAGCCAC
GTTGTGTCTCAAAATC
Features (pLannotate 1.2.2; 14 found; start..end, strand, type, name):
     87..902     +  CDS            KanR: aminoglycoside phosphotransferase; aph(3')-Ia; confers resistance to kanamycin in bacteria or G418 (Geneticin®) in eukaryotes
   1062..1102    -  CDS            rop (fragment): Rop protein, which maintains plasmids at low copy number; rop
   1146..1223    +  promoter       lacIq promoter: lacI (mutant); In the lacIq allele, a single base change in the promoter boosts expression of the lacI gene about 10-fold.
   1224..2306    +  CDS            lacI: lac repressor; lacI; The lac repressor binds to the lac operator to inhibit transcription in E. coli. This inhibition can be relieved by adding lactose or isopropyl-β-D-thiogalactopyranoside (IPTG).
   2348..2365    +  promoter       tet promoter (fragment): E. coli promoter for tetracycline efflux protein gene
   2361..2462    -  CDS            yciV (fragment): RNAAM_ECOLI - Also known as trpH From Escherichia coli (strain K12).
   2538..2567    +  promoter       trc promoter: strong E. coli promoter; hybrid between the trp and lac UV5 promoters
   2575..2591    +  protein_bind   lac operator: The lac repressor binds to the lac operator to inhibit transcription in E. coli. This inhibition can be relieved by adding lactose or isopropyl-β-D-thiogalactopyranoside (IPTG). lac repressor encoded by lacI
   2618..5221    +  CDS            csoS2: CSOS2_HALNC - Experimental evidence at protein level: Swiss-Prot protein existence level 1. Unlike beta-carboxysomes, alpha-carboxysomes (Cb) can form without cargo protein. CsoS2 is essential for Cb formation and is also capable of targeting foreign proteins to the Cb. The Cb shell assembles with the aid of CsoS2; CsoS1A, CsoS1B and CsoS1C form the majority of the shell while CsoS4A and CsoS4B form vertices. CsoS1D forms pseudohexamers that probably control metabolite flux into and out of the shell. From Halothiobacillus neapolitanus (strain ATCC 23641 / c2) (Thiobacillus neapolitanus).
   5299..5414    +  ncRNA          5S rRNA: Accession: RF00001 - 5S ribosomal RNA
   5418..5504    +  terminator     rrnB T1 terminator: Escherichia coli rrnB; transcription terminator T1 from the E. coli rrnB gene
   5596..5623    +  terminator     rrnB T2 terminator: transcription terminator T2 from the E. coli rrnB gene
   6253..6368    -  CDS            TcR (fragment): tetracycline efflux protein; tet; confers resistance to tetracycline
   6446..7034    +  rep_origin     ori: high-copy-number ColE1/pMB1/pBR322/pUC origin of replication
