[The description below was written by a language model from this plasmid's Addgene catalogue record and pLannotate feature annotations shown in this document.]
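Description:
pJB72 is a bacterial expression and genome-integration plasmid built on the pSAV108 backbone. It is described as an E. coli / Halothiobacillus neapolitanus shuttle vector that delivers a gene of interest, together with a kanamycin resistance marker, into a neutral site on the H. neapolitanus chromosome. In E. coli it replicates from a ColE1/pMB1-type origin and is selected with kanamycin through an aph(3')-Ia aminoglycoside phosphotransferase gene. The catalogue lists copy number as unknown. The automated annotation of the 7,786-nt sequence does not label the H. neapolitanus homology regions that would direct integration. These presumably lie in the unannotated stretches, but the record does not define them. Small fragments annotated as rop, the tet promoter, TcR and yciV appear to be backbone remnants rather than functional parts.

The payload is the H. neapolitanus csoS2 gene, encoding the intrinsically disordered scaffold protein that is essential for α-carboxysome shell and cargo assembly. This version carries a tyrosine-to-alanine substitution (Y300A) in the first repeat of the middle region (MR1) and was assembled by Golden Gate cloning. Expression is driven by the trc promoter, a trp/lacUV5 hybrid, followed by a lac operator. A lacI gene under the lacIq promoter on the same plasmid supplies repressor, so transcription is held off until IPTG or lactose is added. The rrnB segment downstream, comprising 5S rRNA sequence and the T1 and T2 terminators, ends transcription. The construct belongs to a study of how conserved, repetitive motifs in CsoS2 drive α-carboxysome assembly, and it appears intended for inducible expression of this point mutant in H. neapolitanus to test the residue's contribution.
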