Addgene plasmid #226312: pJB72
Purpose: E. coli and H. neapolitanus shuttle vector; integrates the gene of interest and a kanamycin resistance marker into a neutral site on the H. neapolitanus genome.
Depositing lab: David Savage. Depositing organization: University of California, Berkeley. Publication: Conserved and repetitive motifs in an intrinsically disordered protein drive ⍺-carboxysome assembly. Turnsek JB, Oltrogge LM, Savage DF. J Biol Chem. 2024 Jul 4;300(8):107532. doi: 10.1016/j.jbc.2024.107532. PubMed 38971311.
Backbone
  Vector backbone: pSAV108
  Backbone manufacturer: Savage Lab
  Vector type: Bacterial Expression
Growth in bacteria
  Bacterial resistance: Kanamycin, 50 μg/mL
  Growth temperature: 37°C
  Growth strain: DH5alpha
  Copy number: Unknown
Gene/Insert
  Gene/Insert name: CsoS2 with Y to A CsoS2 MR1
  Species: H. neapolitanus
  Insert size (bp): 2613
  Mutation: Y300A
  Promoter: pTRC
  Cloning method: Golden Gate
Terms and licenses: Academic/Nonprofit Terms; Industry Terms: Not Available to Industry
How to cite: pJB72 was a gift from David Savage (Addgene plasmid # 226312 ; http://n2t.net/addgene:226312 ; RRID:Addgene_226312)
